>Addgene plasmid #81022 | MSCV-IRES-GFP ASXL1 (p.Y591X) 3x FLAG | addgene partial sequence | sequence record 166489 | pLXSN5 5'-CCCTTGAACCTCCTCGTTCGACC-3'
GCCCTCACTCCTTCTCTAGGCGCCGGAATTAGATCTCTCGAGGTTAACGAATTCATGAAGGACAAACAGA
AGAAGAAGAAGGAGCGCACGTGGGCCGAGGCCGCGCGCCTGGTATTAGAAAACTACTCGGATGCTCCAAT
GACACCAAAACAGATTCTGCAGGTCATAGAGGCAGAAGGACTAAAGGAAATGAGAAGTGGGACTTCCCCT
CTCGCATGCCTCAATGCTATGCTACATTCCAATTCAAGAGGAGGAGAGGGGTTGTTTTATAAACTGCCTG
GCCGAATCAGCCTTTTCACGCTCAAGAAGGATGCCCTGCAGTGGTCTCGCCATCCAGCTACAGTGGAGGG
AGAGGAGCCAGAGGACACGGCTGATGTGGAGAGCTGTGGGTCTAATGAAGCCAGCACTGTGAGTGGTGAA
AACGATGTATCTCTTGATGAAACATCTTCGAACGCATCCTGTTCTACAGAATCTCAGAGTCGACCTCTTT
CCAATCCCAGGGACAGCTACAGAGCTTCCTCACAGGCGAACAAACAAAAGAAAAAGACTGGGGTGATGCT
GCCTCGAGTTGTCCTGACTCCTCTGAAGGTAAACGGGGCCCACGTGGAATCTGCATCAGGGTTCTCGGGC
TGCCACGCCGATGGCGAGAGCGGCAGCCCGTCCAGCAGCAGCAGCGGCTCTCTGGCCCTGGGCAGCGCTG
CTATTCGTGGCCAGGCCGAGGTCACCCAGGACCCTGCCCCGCTCCTGAGAGGCTTCCGGAAGCCAGCCAC
AGGTCAAATGAAGCGCAACAGAGGGGAAGAAATAGATTTTGAGACACCTGGGTCCATTCTTGTCAACACC
AACCTCCGTGCCCTGATCAACTCTCGGACCTTCC
