>Addgene plasmid #81022 | MSCV-IRES-GFP ASXL1 (p.Y591X) 3x FLAG | addgene partial sequence | sequence record 166490 | pCDH-rev 5'-GCATTCCTTTGGCGAGAG-3'
GGCCAGGTTTCCGGGCCCTCACATTGCCAAAAGACGGCAATATGGTGGAAAATAACATATAGACAAACGC
ACACCGGCCTTATTCCAAGCGGCTTCGGCCAGTAACGTTAGGGGGGGGGGGCGGAATTCTTATCATTTAT
CATCATCATCTTTATAATCNATGTCNTGGTCCTTGTANTCNCCGTCNTGGTCCTTGTANTCNTAAGTGGG
CTGACCTTTAACCACCCAGGGTGGTTTGATACNTGAAAGTTGAATCCGGATGGGCGGGACTTTGGGCTCC
TCTTTAGTGGGCTGTGGCTTTTCGGTGTGAACACTTTCAATTGNGTTACGAAAGGACTGACGATCTTCAA
GCCGGGGCTTCTTTTCGGGAAAGGATGCAAANGCCGCCTGCTCAAAGGATTTCCTCTTCTGATCCTTGGG
TTCCTGATCCACAGTTTCCTGAGGCAGGCTAGGAATCCTGTCTGGAGATGCANAGGCACGTGCCAAGTTG
TCTGGCTCANCCTGGATCCGANAAGCCACAGACTCAACTGGGAACTCGGGACCCTCCAGGTCGGGTGCTG
CA
