[The description below was written by a language model from this plasmid's Addgene catalogue record.]
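Description:
MSCV-IRES-GFP ASXL1 (p.Y591X) 3x FLAG is a murine stem cell virus (MSCV)-based retroviral vector for mammalian expression, listed at about 9.8 kb in total: an approximately 8 kb MSCV-IRES-GFP backbone carrying an insert of about 1.8 kb. It is propagated in bacteria as a high-copy plasmid under ampicillin selection. The record does not include a feature table, so the bacterial origin and the detailed layout of the viral elements are not specified.

The insert is a human ASXL1 (additional sex combs like 1, transcriptional regulator) coding sequence truncated at tyrosine 591 (p.Y591X), which models a cancer-associated truncation mutation. The truncated protein carries a C-terminal 3x FLAG epitope tag, allowing detection or immunoprecipitation with anti-FLAG antibodies. The fragment was cloned by restriction digestion into EcoRI sites at both ends, and it is not recorded whether those sites remain intact. Expression is driven by the retroviral 5' LTR. In this backbone design an internal ribosome entry site downstream of the insert allows GFP to be translated from the same transcript, so GFP fluorescence marks transduced cells that express the ASXL1 mutant and can be used to track or sort them.

As a retroviral vector, the plasmid would typically be introduced into packaging cells to produce virus for stable delivery into dividing mammalian target cells. The stated purpose and the associated publication indicate that it is used to study how cancer-associated ASXL1 truncations behave, including the possibility that they act as gain-of-function mutations of the ASXL1-BAP1 complex.
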