Addgene plasmid #81022: MSCV-IRES-GFP ASXL1 (p.Y591X) 3x FLAG
Purpose: Cancer-associated ASXL1 truncation mutant in retroviral vector
Depositing lab: Anjana Rao. Depositing organization: La Jolla Institute for Immunology. Publication: Cancer-associated ASXL1 mutations may act as gain-of-function mutations of the ASXL1-BAP1 complex. Balasubramani A, Larjo A, Bassein JA, Chang X, Hastie RB, Togher SM, Lahdesmaki H, Rao A. Nat Commun. 2015 Jun 22;6:7307. doi: 10.1038/ncomms8307. PubMed 26095772.
Backbone
  Vector backbone: MSCV-IRES-GFP
  Backbone manufacturer: Addgene
  Backbone size w/o insert (bp): 8000
  Total vector size (bp): 9800
  Vector type: Mammalian Expression
Growth in bacteria
  Bacterial resistance: Ampicillin, 100 μg/mL
  Growth temperature: 37°C
  Growth strain: NEB Stable
  Copy number: High Copy
Gene/Insert
  Gene/Insert name: ASXL1 (alt name: additional sex combs like 1, transcriptional regulator)
  Species: H. sapiens (human)
  Insert size (bp): 1800
  Mutation: p.Y591X truncation
  Entrez Gene: ASXL1 (a.k.a. BOPS, MDS)
  Promoter: 5’LTR
  Tag / fusion protein: 3X FLAG (C terminal on insert)
  Cloning method: Restriction Enzyme; 5′ cloning site EcoR1 (unknown if destroyed); 3′ cloning site EcoRI (unknown if destroyed)
  Sequencing primers: 5′ pLXSN-5 (5'-CCCTTGAACCTCCTCGTTCGACC-3'); 3′ IRES-R (5'-GCATTCCTTTGGCGAGAG-3')
Terms and licenses: Academic/Nonprofit Terms; Industry Terms: Not Available to Industry
How to cite: MSCV-IRES-GFP ASXL1 (p.Y591X) 3x FLAG was a gift from Anjana Rao (Addgene plasmid # 81022 ; http://n2t.net/addgene:81022 ; RRID:Addgene_81022)
